Addgene plasmid #187769: MAC_C_FLT4
Purpose: MAC-tagged gene expression of human FLT4
Depositing lab: Markku Varjosalo. Depositing organization: University of Helsinki, Institute of Biotechnology. Publication: Physical and functional interactome atlas of human receptor tyrosine kinases. Salokas K, Liu X, Ohman T, Chowdhury I, Gawriyski L, Keskitalo S, Varjosalo M. EMBO Rep. 2022 Apr 5:e54041. doi: 10.15252/embr.202154041. PubMed 35384245.
Backbone
  Vector backbone: MAC-tag-C
  Vector type: Mammalian Expression
Growth in bacteria
  Bacterial resistance: Ampicillin, 100 μg/mL
  Growth temperature: 37°C
  Growth strain: DH5alpha
  Copy number: High Copy
Gene/Insert
  Gene/Insert name: FLT4
  Species: H. sapiens (human)
  Entrez Gene: FLT4 (a.k.a. CHTD7, FLT-4, FLT41, LMPH1A, LMPHM1, PCL, VEGFR-3, VEGFR3)
  Cloning method: Gateway Cloning
Terms and licenses: Academic/Nonprofit Terms; Industry Terms: Not Available to Industry
How to cite: MAC_C_FLT4 was a gift from Markku Varjosalo (Addgene plasmid # 187769 ; http://n2t.net/addgene:187769 ; RRID:Addgene_187769)
