[The description below was written by a language model from this plasmid's Addgene catalogue record and pLannotate feature annotations shown in this document.]
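Description:
MAC_C_FLT4 is a mammalian expression plasmid of about 10.4 kb, built on the MAC-tag-C backbone, that expresses human FLT4 (VEGFR3) with a C-terminal MAC-tag. FLT4 is a receptor tyrosine kinase that binds VEGFC and VEGFD. In E. coli the plasmid is maintained at high copy from a ColE1/pUC-type origin and selected with ampicillin through the β-lactamase gene. A fragment of the f1 origin and remnants of lac regulatory sequence are also annotated in the backbone.

The FLT4 open reading frame was introduced by Gateway cloning and lies between attB1 and attB2 sites. It sits downstream of the CMV enhancer/promoter, which is followed by two short fragments annotated as tet operator-containing sequence. This layout suggests a tetracycline-regulatable CMV promoter, although the record does not describe inducibility. Downstream of attB2 lies a coding sequence matching E. coli BirA biotin ligase, followed by the bGH polyadenylation signal. Its position fits a C-terminal fusion to FLT4 in which the ligase part of the tag supports proximity-dependent biotinylation. The table does not annotate any other tag components, and the record does not say which BirA variant is present.

An FRT site sits directly upstream of a hygromycin resistance gene that has an SV40 poly(A) signal but no annotated full promoter of its own. This layout is typical of FLP-mediated integration into a genomic FRT landing site, which would activate the marker and allow selection of stable isogenic cell lines. The plasmid was deposited as part of a study mapping the physical and functional interactomes of human receptor tyrosine kinases.
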