Features (pLannotate 1.2.2; 24 found; start..end, strand, type, name):
    192..780     -  rep_origin     ori: high-copy-number ColE1/pMB1/pBR322/pUC origin of replication
    951..1811    -  CDS            AmpR: β-lactamase; bla; confers resistance to ampicillin, carbenicillin, and related antibiotics
   1812..1916    -  promoter       AmpR promoter: bla
   1975..2027    -  misc_feature   bom (fragment): basis of mobility region from pBR322
   2182..2561    +  enhancer       CMV enhancer: human cytomegalovirus immediate early enhancer
   2562..2765    +  promoter       CMV promoter: human cytomegalovirus (CMV) immediate early promoter
   2767..2786    +  promoter       PLtetO-1 promoter (fragment): modified phage lambda PL promoter with tet operator sites (Lutz and Bujard, 1997)
   2788..2807    +  promoter       PLtetO-1 promoter (fragment): modified phage lambda PL promoter with tet operator sites (Lutz and Bujard, 1997)
   2815..2848    +  promoter       TRE3GV promoter (fragment): 3rd-generation Tet-responsive promoter that can be activated by binding of Tet-On® 3G, optimized for retroviral and lentiviral vectors
   2984..3004    +  protein_bind   attB1: mutant version of attB; core recombination site for the Gateway® BP reaction BP Clonase™
   3025..7113    +  CDS            FLT4: VGFR3_HUMAN - Also known as VEGFR3. Experimental evidence at protein level: Swiss-Prot protein existence level 1. Tyrosine-protein kinase that acts as a cell-surface receptor for VEGFC and VEGFD, and plays an essential role in adult lymphangiogenesis and in the development of the vascular network and the cardiovascular system during embryonic development. Promotes proliferation, survival and migration of endothelial cells, and regulates angiogenic sprouting. Signaling by activated FLT4 leads to enhanced production of VEGFC, and to a lesser degree VEGFA, thereby creating a positive feedback loo
   7130..7150    -  protein_bind   attB2: mutant version of attB; core recombination site for the Gateway® BP reaction BP Clonase™
   7339..8298    +  CDS            birA: BIRA_ECOLI - Also known as bioR, dhbB. Experimental evidence at protein level: Swiss-Prot protein existence level 1. Acts both as a biotin--[acetyl-CoA-carboxylase] ligase and a biotin-operon repressor. In the presence of ATP, BirA activates biotin to form the BirA-biotinyl-5'-adenylate (BirA-bio-5'-AMP or holoBirA) complex. HoloBirA can either transfer the biotinyl moiety to the biotin carboxyl carrier protein (BCCP) subunit of acetyl-CoA carboxylase, or bind to the biotin operator site and inhibit transcription of the operon. From Escherichia coli (strain K12).
   8348..8572    +  polyA_signal   bGH poly(A) signal: bovine growth hormone polyadenylation signal
   8576..8597    +  promoter       SV40 promoter (fragment): SV40 enhancer and early promoter
   8618..8851    +  rep_origin     f1 ori (fragment) (sequence partly withheld): f1 bacteriophage origin of replication; arrow indicates direction of (+) strand synthesis
   8856..8903    +  protein_bind   FRT: FLP-mediated recombination occurs in the 8-bp core sequence TCTAGAAA (Turan and Bode, 2011). FLP recombinase from the Saccharomyces cerevisiae 2μ plasmid
   8911..9933    +  CDS            HygR: aminoglycoside phosphotransferase from E. coli; aph(4)-Ia; confers resistance to hygromycin
   9943..10068   +  CDS            ble (fragment): BLE_KLEPN - Experimental evidence at protein level: Swiss-Prot protein existence level 1. Binding protein with a strong affinity to the bleomycin family of antibiotics. Binds to CL990; an antimitotic-antibiotic compound. From Klebsiella pneumoniae.
  10063..10184   +  polyA_signal   SV40 poly(A) signal: SV40 polyadenylation signal
  10257..10273   -  protein_bind   lac operator: The lac repressor binds to the lac operator to inhibit transcription in E. coli. This inhibition can be relieved by adding lactose or isopropyl-β-D-thiogalactopyranoside (IPTG). lac repressor encoded by lacI
  10281..10311   -  promoter       lac promoter: promoter for the E. coli lac operon
  10326..10347   -  protein_bind   CAP binding site: CAP binding activates transcription in the presence of cAMP. E. coli catabolite activator protein
  10360..9       -  CDS            lacI (fragment) (across the origin): lac repressor; lacI; The lac repressor binds to the lac operator to inhibit transcription in E. coli. This inhibition can be relieved by adding lactose or isopropyl-β-D-thiogalactopyranoside (IPTG).
>Addgene plasmid #187769 | MAC_C_FLT4 | addgene full sequence | sequence record 372012 | Addgene NGS Result
ATTGGGCGCTCTTCCGCTTCCTCGCTCACTGACTCGCTGCGCTCGGTCGTTCGGCTGCGGCGAGCGGTAT
CAGCTCACTCAAAGGCGGTAATACGGTTATCCACAGAATCAGGGGATAACGCAGGAAAGAACATGTGAGC
AAAAGGCCAGCAAAAGGCCAGGAACCGTAAAAAGGCCGCGTTGCTGGCGTTTTTCCATAGGCTCCGCCCC
CCTGACGAGCATCACAAAAATCGACGCTCAAGTCAGAGGTGGCGAAACCCGACAGGACTATAAAGATACC
AGGCGTTTCCCCCTGGAAGCTCCCTCGTGCGCTCTCCTGTTCCGACCCTGCCGCTTACCGGATACCTGTC
CGCCTTTCTCCCTTCGGGAAGCGTGGCGCTTTCTCATAGCTCACGCTGTAGGTATCTCAGTTCGGTGTAG
GTCGTTCGCTCCAAGCTGGGCTGTGTGCACGAACCCCCCGTTCAGCCCGACCGCTGCGCCTTATCCGGTA
ACTATCGTCTTGAGTCCAACCCGGTAAGACACGACTTATCGCCACTGGCAGCAGCCACTGGTAACAGGAT
TAGCAGAGCGAGGTATGTAGGCGGTGCTACAGAGTTCTTGAAGTGGTGGCCTAACTACGGCTACACTAGA
AGAACAGTATTTGGTATCTGCGCTCTGCTGAAGCCAGTTACCTTCGGAAAAAGAGTTGGTAGCTCTTGAT
CCGGCAAACAAACCACCGCTGGTAGCGGTGGTTTTTTTGTTTGCAAGCAGCAGATTACGCGCAGAAAAAA
AGGATCTCAAGAAGATCCTTTGATCTTTTCTACGGGGTCTGACGCTCAGTGGAACGAAAACTCACGTTAA
GGGATTTTGGTCATGAGATTATCAAAAAGGATCTTCACCTAGATCCTTTTAAATTAAAAATGAAGTTTTA
AATCAATCTAAAGTATATATGAGTAAACTTGGTCTGACAGTTACCAATGCTTAATCAGTGAGGCACCTAT
CTCAGCGATCTGTCTATTTCGTTCATCCATAGTTGCCTGACTCCCCGTCGTGTAGATAACTACGATACGG
GAGGGCTTACCATCTGGCCCCAGTGCTGCAATGATACCGCGAGACCCACGCTCACCGGCTCCAGATTTAT
CAGCAATAAACCAGCCAGCCGGAAGGGCCGAGCGCAGAAGTGGTCCTGCAACTTTATCCGCCTCCATCCA
GTCTATTAATTGTTGCCGGGAAGCTAGAGTAAGTAGTTCGCCAGTTAATAGTTTGCGCAACGTTGTTGCC
ATTGCTACAGGCATCGTGGTGTCACGCTCGTCGTTTGGTATGGCTTCATTCAGCTCCGGTTCCCAACGAT
CAAGGCGAGTTACATGATCCCCCATGTTGTGCAAAAAAGCGGTTAGCTCCTTCGGTCCTCCGATCGTTGT
CAGAAGTAAGTTGGCCGCAGTGTTATCACTCATGGTTATGGCAGCACTGCATAATTCTCTTACTGTCATG
CCATCCGTAAGATGCTTTTCTGTGACTGGTGAGTACTCAACCAAGTCATTCTGAGAATAGTGTATGCGGC
GACCGAGTTGCTCTTGCCCGGCGTCAATACGGGATAATACCGCGCCACATAGCAGAACTTTAAAAGTGCT
CATCATTGGAAAACGTTCTTCGGGGCGAAAACTCTCAAGGATCTTACCGCTGTTGAGATCCAGTTCGATG
TAACCCACTCGTGCACCCAACTGATCTTCAGCATCTTTTACTTTCACCAGCGTTTCTGGGTGAGCAAAAA
CAGGAAGGCAAAATGCCGCAAAAAAGGGAATAAGGGCGACACGGAAATGTTGAATACTCATACTCTTCCT
TTTTCAATATTATTGAAGCATTTATCAGGGTTATTGTCTCATGAGCGGATACATATTTGAATGTATTTAG
AAAAATAAACAAATAGGGGTTCCGCGCACATTTCCCCGAAAAGTGCCACCTGACGTCGACGGATCGGGAG
ATCTCCCGATCCCCTATGGTGCACTCTCAGTACAATCTGCTCTGATGCCGCATAGTTAAGCCAGTATCTG
CTCCCTGCTTGTGTGTTGGAGGTCGCTGAGTAGTGCGCGAGCAAAATTTAAGCTACAACAAGGCAAGGCT
TGACCGACAATTGCATGAAGAATCTGCTTAGGGTTAGGCGTTTTGCGCTGCTTCGCGATGTACGGGCCAG
ATATACGCGTTGACATTGATTATTGACTAGTTATTAATAGTAATCAATTACGGGGTCATTAGTTCATAGC
CCATATATGGAGTTCCGCGTTACATAACTTACGGTAAATGGCCCGCCTGGCTGACCGCCCAACGACCCCC
GCCCATTGACGTCAATAATGACGTATGTTCCCATAGTAACGCCAATAGGGACTTTCCATTGACGTCAATG
GGTGGAGTATTTACGGTAAACTGCCCACTTGGCAGTACATCAAGTGTATCATATGCCAAGTACGCCCCCT
ATTGACGTCAATGACGGTAAATGGCCCGCCTGGCATTATGCCCAGTACATGACCTTATGGGACTTTCCTA
CTTGGCAGTACATCTACGTATTAGTCATCGCTATTACCATGGTGATGCGGTTTTGGCAGTACATCAATGG
GCGTGGATAGCGGTTTGACTCACGGGGATTTCCAAGTCTCCACCCCATTGACGTCAATGGGAGTTTGTTT
TGGCACCAAAATCAACGGGACTTTCCAAAATGTCGTAACAACTCCGCCCCATTGACGCAAATGGGCGGTA
GGCGTGTACGGTGGGAGGTCTATATAAGCAGAGCTCTCCCTATCAGTGATAGAGATCTCCCTATCAGTGA
TAGAGATCGTCGACGAGCTCGTTTAGTGAACCGTCAGATCGCCTGGAGACGCCATCCACGCTGTTTTGAC
CTCCATAGAAGACACCGGGACCGATCCAGCCTCCGGACTCTAGCGTTTAAACTTAAGCTTGGTACCGAGC
TCGGATCCACTAGTCCAGTGTGGTGGAATTCTGCAGATATCAACAAGTTTGTACAAAAAAGCAGAAGGGC
CGTCAAGGCCCACCATGCAGCGGGGCGCCGCGCTGTGCCTGCGACTGTGGCTCTGCCTGGGACTCCTGGA
CGGCCTGGTGAGTGGCTACTCCATGACCCCCCCGACCTTGAACATCACGGAGGAGTCACACGTCATCGAC
ACCGGTGACAGCCTGTCCATCTCCTGCAGGGGACAGCACCCCCTCGAGTGGGCTTGGCCAGGAGCTCAGG
AGGCGCCAGCCACCGGAGACAAGGACAGCGAGGACACGGGGGTGGTGCGAGACTGCGAGGGCACAGACGC
CAGGCCCTACTGCAAGGTGTTGCTGCTGCACGAGGTACATGCCAACGACACAGGCAGCTACGTCTGCTAC
TACAAGTACATCAAGGCACGCATCGAGGGCACCACGGCCGCCAGCTCCTACGTGTTCGTGAGAGACTTTG
AGCAGCCATTCATCAACAAGCCTGACACGCTCTTGGTCAACAGGAAGGACGCCATGTGGGTGCCCTGTCT
GGTGTCCATCCCCGGCCTCAATGTCACGCTGCGCTCGCAAAGCTCGGTGCTGTGGCCAGACGGGCAGGAG
GTGGTGTGGGATGACCGGCGGGGCATGCTCGTGTCCACGCCACTGCTGCACGATGCCCTGTACCTGCAGT
GCGAGACCACCTGGGGAGACCAGGACTTCCTTTCCAACCCCTTCCTGGTGCACATCACAGGCAACGAGCT
CTATGACATCCAGCTGTTGCCCAGGAAGTCGCTGGAGCTGCTGGTAGGGGAGAAGCTGGTCCTGAACTGC
ACCGTGTGGGCTGAGTTTAACTCAGGTGTCACCTTTGACTGGGACTACCCAGGGAAGCAGGCAGAGCGGG
GTAAGTGGGTGCCCGAGCGACGCTCCCAGCAGACCCACACAGAACTCTCCAGCATCCTGACCATCCACAA
CGTCAGCCAGCACGACCTGGGCTCGTATGTGTGCAAGGCCAACAACGGCATCCAGCGATTTCGGGAGAGC
ACCGAGGTCATTGTGCATGAAAATCCCTTCATCAGCGTCGAGTGGCTCAAAGGACCCATCCTGGAGGCCA
CGGCAGGAGACGAGCTGGTGAAGCTGCCCGTGAAGCTGGCAGCGTACCCCCCGCCCGAGTTCCAGTGGTA
CAAGGATGGAAAGGCACTGTCCGGGCGCCACAGTCCACATGCCCTGGTGCTCAAGGAGGTGACAGAGGCC
AGCACAGGCACCTACACCCTCGCCCTGTGGAACTCCGCTGCTGGCCTGAGGCGCAACATCAGCCTGGAGC
TGGTGGTGAATGTGCCCCCCCAGATACATGAGAAGGAGGCCTCCTCCCCCAGCATCTACTCGCGTCACAG
CCGCCAGGCCCTCACCTGCACGGCCTACGGGGTGCCCCTGCCTCTCAGCATCCAGTGGCACTGGCGGCCC
TGGACACCCTGCAAGATGTTTGCCCAGCGTAGTCTCCGGCGGCGGCAGCAGCAAGACCTCATGCCACAGT
GCCGTGACTGGAGGGCGGTGACCACGCAGGATGCCGTGAACCCCATCGAGAGCCTGGACACCTGGACCGA
GTTTGTGGAGGGAAAGAATAAGACTGTGAGCAAGCTGGTGATCCAGAATGCCAACGTGTCTGCCATGTAC
AAGTGTGTGGTCTCCAACAAGGTGGGCCAGGATGAGCGGCTCATCTACTTCTATGTGACCACCATCCCCG
ACGGCTTCACCATCGAATCCAAGCCATCCGAGGAGCTACTAGAGGGCCAGCCGGTGCTCCTGAGCTGCCA
AGCCGACAGCTACAAGTACGAGCATCTGCGCTGGTACCGCCTCAACCTGTCCACGCTGCACGATGCGCAC
GGGAACCCGCTTCTGCTCGACTGCAAGAACGTGCATCTGTTCGCCACCCCTCTGGCCGCCAGCCTGGAGG
AGGTGGCACCTGGGGCGCGCCACGCCACGCTCAGCCTGAGTATCCCCCGCGTCGCGCCCGAGCACGAGGG
CCACTATGTGTGCGAAGTGCAAGACCGGCGCAGCCATGACAAGCACTGCCACAAGAAGTACCTGTCGGTG
CAGGCCCTGGAAGCCCCTCGGCTCACGCAGAACTTGACCGACCTCCTGGTGAACGTGAGCGACTCGCTGG
AGATGCAGTGCTTGGTGGCCGGAGCGCACGCGCCCAGCATCGTGTGGTACAAAGACGAGAGGCTGCTGGA
GGAAAAGTCTGGAGTCGACTTGGCGGACTCCAACCAGAAGCTGAGCATCCAGCGCGTGCGCGAGGAGGAT
GCGGGACGCTATCTGTGCAGCGTGTGCAACGCCAAGGGCTGCGTCAACTCCTCCGCCAGCGTGGCCGTGG
AAGGCTCCGAGGATAAGGGCAGCATGGAGATCGTGATCCTTGTCGGTACCGGCGTCATCGCTGTCTTCTT
CTGGGTCCTCCTCCTCCTCATCTTCTGTAACATGAGGAGGCCGGCCCACGCAGACATCAAGACGGGCTAC
CTGTCCATCATCATGGACCCCGGGGAGGTGCCTCTGGAGGAGCAATGCGAATACCTGTCCTACGATGCCA
GCCAGTGGGAATTCCCCCGAGAGCGGCTGCACCTGGGGAGAGTGCTCGGCTACGGCGCCTTCGGGAAGGT
GGTGGAAGCCTCCGCTTTCGGCATCCACAAGGGCAGCAGCTGTGACACCGTGGCCGTGAAAATGCTGAAA
GAGGGCGCCACGGCCAGCGAGCACCGCGCGCTGATGTCGGAGCTCAAGATCCTCATTCACATCGGCAACC
ACCTCAACGTGGTCAACCTCCTCGGGGCGTGCACCAAGCCGCAGGGCCCCCTCATGGTGATCGTGGAGTT
CTGCAAGTACGGCAACCTCTCCAACTTCCTGCGCGCCAAGCGGGACGCCTTCAGCCCCTGCGCGGAGAAG
TCTCCCGAGCAGCGCGGACGCTTCCGCGCCATGGTGGAGCTCGCCAGGCTGGATCGGAGGCGGCCGGGGA
GCAGCGACAGGGTCCTCTTCGCGCGGTTCTCGAAGACCGAGGGCGGAGCGAGGCGGGCTTCTCCAGACCA
AGAAGCTGAGGACCTGTGGCTGAGCCCGCTGACCATGGAAGATCTTGTCTGCTACAGCTTCCAGGTGGCC
AGAGGGATGGAGTTCCTGGCTTCCCGAAAGTGCATCCACAGAGACCTGGCTGCTCGGAACATTCTGCTGT
CGGAAAGCGACGTGGTGAAGATCTGTGACTTTGGCCTTGCCCGGGACATCTACAAAGACCCCGACTACGT
CCGCAAGGGCAGTGCCCGGCTGCCCCTGAAGTGGATGGCCCCTGAAAGCATCTTCGACAAGGTGTACACC
ACGCAGAGTGACGTGTGGTCCTTTGGGGTGCTTCTCTGGGAGATCTTCTCTCTGGGGGCCTCCCCGTACC
CTGGGGTGCAGATCAATGAGGAGTTCTGCCAGCGGCTGAGAGACGGCACAAGGATGAGGGCCCCGGAGCT
GGCCACTCCCGCCATACGCCGCATCATGCTGAACTGCTGGTCCGGAGACCCCAAGGCGAGACCTGCATTC
TCGGAGCTGGTGGAGATCCTGGGGGACCTGCTCCAGGGCAGGGGCCTGCAAGAGGAAGAGGAGGTCTGCA
TGGCCCCGCGCAGCTCTCAGAGCTCAGAAGAGGGCAGCTTCTCGCAGGTGTCCACCATGGCCCTACACAT
CGCCCAGGCTGACGCTGAGGACAGCCCGCCAAGCCTGCAGCGCCACAGCCTGGCCGCCAGGTATTACAAC
TGGGTGTCCTTTCCCGGGTGCCTGGCCAGAGGGGCTGAGACCCGTGGTTCCTCCAGGATGAAGACATTTG
AGGAATTCCCCATGACCCCAACGACCTACAAAGGCTCTGTGGACAACCAGACAGACAGTGGGATGGTGCT
GGCCTCGGAGGAGTTTGAGCAGATAGAGAGCAGGCATAGACAAGAAAGCGGCTTCAGCTGTAAAGGACCT
GGCCAGAATGTGGCTGTGACCAGGGCACACCCTGACTCCCAAGGGAGGCGGCGGCGGCCTGAGCGGGGGG
CCCGAGGAGGCCAGGTGTTTTACAACAGCGAGTATGGGGAGCTGTCGGAGCCAAGCGAGGAGGACCACTG
CTCCCCGTCTGCCCGCGTGACTTTCTTCACAGACAACAGCTACTTGGGCCTCATGGGCCCAGCTTTCTTG
TACAAAGTGGTTGATATCAAGGCCGCCGACATCACCAGCCTGTACAAGAAAGTGGGGTGGAGCCATCCCC
AGTTCGAGAAGGGCGGAGGATCTGGCGGCGGAAGCGGCGGAGGAAGCTGGTCCCACCCTCAGTTTGAGAA
AGGCACCGAGCTGGGCAGCACCATGGCCAGCTACCCCTACGACGTGCCCGACTACGCCAAGGACAACACC
GTGCCCCTGAAGCTGATCGCCCTGCTGGCCAACGGCGAGTTCCACTCTGGCGAGCAGCTGGGCGAGACAC
TGGGCATGAGCAGAGCCGCCATCAACAAGCACATCCAGACCCTGCGGGACTGGGGCGTGGACGTGTTCAC
AGTGCCCGGCAAGGGCTACAGCCTGCCCGAGCCCATCCAGCTGCTGAACGCCAAGCAGATCCTGGGCCAG
CTGGATGGCGGATCTGTGGCCGTGCTGCCCGTGATCGACAGCACCAACCAGTATCTGCTCGACCGGATCG
GCGAGCTGAAGTCCGGCGACGCCTGTATCGCCGAGTACCAGCAGGCCGGCAGAGGCGGCAGGGGCAGAAA
GTGGTTCAGCCCCTTCGGCGCCAACCTGTACCTGAGCATGTTCTGGAGACTGGAACAGGGCCCAGCCGCC
GCTATTGGCCTGAGCCTGGTCATCGGCATCGTGATGGCCGAGGTGCTGCGGAAGCTGGGCGCCGACAAAG
TGCGCGTGAAGTGGCCCAACGACCTGTATCTGCAGGACCGGAAGCTGGCCGGCATCCTGGTGGAACTGAC
CGGCAAAACAGGCGACGCCGCCCAGATCGTGATCGGCGCTGGCATCAACATGGCCATGCGGCGGGTGGAA
GAGAGCGTGGTCAACCAGGGCTGGATCACCCTGCAGGAAGCCGGCATCAACCTGGACCGGAACACCCTGG
CCGCCATGCTGATCAGAGAGCTGAGAGCCGCCCTGGAACTGTTCGAGCAGGAAGGCCTGGCCCCCTACCT
GAGCAGATGGGAGAAGCTGGACAACTTCATCAACCGGCCCGTGAAACTGATCATCGGCGACAAAGAGATC
TTCGGCATCAGCCGGGGCATCGACAAGCAGGGGGCCCTGCTCCTGGAACAGGACGGCATCATCAAGCCCT
GGATGGGCGGCGAGATCAGCCTGCGGAGCGCCGAGAAGTGATGACTCGAGTCTAGAGGGCCCGTTTAAAC
CCGCTGATCAGCCTCGACTGTGCCTTCTAGTTGCCAGCCATCTGTTGTTTGCCCCTCCCCCGTGCCTTCC
TTGACCCTGGAAGGTGCCACTCCCACTGTCCTTTCCTAATAAAATGAGGAAATTGCATCGCATTGTCTGA
GTAGGTGTCATTCTATTCTGGGGGGTGGGGTGGGGCAGGACAGCAAGGGGGAGGATTGGGAAGACAATAG
CAGGCATGCTGGGGATGCGGTGGGCTCTATGGCTTCTGAGGCGGAAAGAACCAGCTGGGGCTCTAGGGGG
TATCCCC
[124 nt withheld, positions 8618-8741]
C
[91 nt withheld, positions 8743-8833]
AGGGTGATGGTTCACGTACCTAGAAGTTCCTATTCCGAAGTTCCTATTCTCTAGAAAGTATAGGAACTTC
CTTGGCCAAAAAGCCTGAACTCACCGCGACGTCTGTCGAGAAGTTTCTGATCGAAAAGTTCGACAGCGTC
TCCGACCTGATGCAGCTCTCGGAGGGCGAAGAATCTCGTGCTTTCAGCTTCGATGTAGGAGGGCGTGGAT
ATGTCCTGCGGGTAAATAGCTGCGCCGATGGTTTCTACAAAGATCGTTATGTTTATCGGCACTTTGCATC
GGCCGCGCTCCCGATTCCGGAAGTGCTTGACATTGGGGAATTCAGCGAGAGCCTGACCTATTGCATCTCC
CGCCGTGCACAGGGTGTCACGTTGCAAGACCTGCCTGAAACCGAACTGCCCGCTGTTCTGCAGCCGGTCG
CGGAGGCCATGGATGCGATCGCTGCGGCCGATCTTAGCCAGACGAGCGGGTTCGGCCCATTCGGACCGCA
AGGAATCGGTCAATACACTACATGGCGTGATTTCATATGCGCGATTGCTGATCCCCATGTGTATCACTGG
CAAACTGTGATGGACGACACCGTCAGTGCGTCCGTCGCGCAGGCTCTCGATGAGCTGATGCTTTGGGCCG
AGGACTGCCCCGAAGTCCGGCACCTCGTGCACGCGGATTTCGGCTCCAACAATGTCCTGACGGACAATGG
CCGCATAACAGCGGTCATTGACTGGAGCGAGGCGATGTTCGGGGATTCCCAATACGAGGTCGCCAACATC
TTCTTCTGGAGGCCGTGGTTGGCTTGTATGGAGCAGCAGACGCGCTACTTCGAGCGGAGGCATCCGGAGC
TTGCAGGATCGCCGCGGCTCCGGGCGTATATGCTCCGCATTGGTCTTGACCAACTCTATCAGAGCTTGGT
TGACGGCAATTTCGATGATGCAGCTTGGGCGCAGGGTCGATGCGACGCAATCGTCCGATCCGGAGCCGGG
ACTGTCGGGCGTACACAAATCGCCCGCAGAAGCGCGGCCGTCTGGACCGATGGCTGTGTAGAAGTACTCG
CCGATAGTGGAAACCGACGCCCCAGCACTCGTCCGAGGGCAAAGGAATAGCACGTACTACGAGATTTCGA
TTCCACCGCCGCCTTCTATGAAAGGTTGGGCTTCGGAATCGTTTTCCGGGACGCCGGCTGGATGATCCTC
CAGCGCGGGGATCTCATGCTGGAGTTCTTCGCCCACCCCAACTTGTTTATTGCAGCTTATAATGGTTACA
AATAAAGCAATAGCATCACAAATTTCACAAATAAAGCATTTTTTTCACTGCATTCTAGTTGTGGTTTGTC
CAAACTCATCAATGTATCTTATCATGTCTGTATACCGTCGACCTCTAGCTAGAGCTTGGCGTAATCATGG
TCATAGCTGTTTCCTGTGTGAAATTGTTATCCGCTCACAATTCCACACAACATACGAGCCGGAAGCATAA
AGTGTAAAGCCTGGGGTGCCTAATGAGTGAGCTAACTCACATTAATTGCGTTGCGCTCACTGCCCGCTTT
CCAGTCGGGAAACCTGTCGTGCCAGCTGCATTAATGAATCGGCCAACGCGCGGGGAGAGGCGGTTTGCGT
